>Addgene plasmid #146316 | pT7-EGFP-C1-HsAGO3_F | addgene full sequence | sequence record 401002 | Addgene NGS Result
GAGTTCCGCGTTACATAACTTACGGTAAATGGCCCGCCTGGCTGACCGCCCAACGACCCCCGCCCATTGA
CGTCAATAATGACGTATGTTCCCATAGTAACGCCAATAGGGACTTTCCATTGACGTCAATGGGTGGAGTA
TTTACGGTAAACTGCCCACTTGGCAGTACATCAAGTGTATCATATGCCAAGTACGCCCCCTATTGACGTC
AATGACGGTAAATGGCCCGCCTGGCATTATGCCCAGTACATGACCTTATGGGACTTTCCTACTTGGCAGT
ACATCTACGTATTAGTCATCGCTATTACCATGGTGATGCGGTTTTGGCAGTACATCAATGGGCGTGGATA
GCGGTTTGACTCACGGGGATTTCCAAGTCTCCACCCCATTGACGTCAATGGGAGTTTGTTTTGGCACCAA
AATCAACGGGACTTTCCAAAATGTCGTAACAACTCCGCCCCATTGACGCAAATGGGCGGTAGGCGTGTAC
GGTGGGAGGTCTATATAAGCAGAGCTCTCTGGCTAACTAGAGAACCCACTGCTTACTGGCTTATCGAAAT
TAATACGACTCACTATAGGGAGACCCAAGCTCTAGCGCTACCGGTCGCCACCATGGTGAGCAAGGGCGAG
GAGCTGTTCACCGGGGTGGTGCCCATCCTGGTCGAGCTGGACGGCGACGTAAACGGCCACAAGTTCAGCG
TGTCCGGCGAGGGCGAGGGCGATGCCACCTACGGCAAGCTGACCCTGAAGTTCATCTGCACCACCGGCAA
GCTGCCCGTGCCCTGGCCCACCCTCGTGACCACCCTGACCTACGGCGTGCAGTGCTTCAGCCGCTACCCC
GACCACATGAAGCAGCACGACTTCTTCAAGTCCGCCATGCCCGAAGGCTACGTCCAGGAGCGCACCATCT
TCTTCAAGGACGACGGCAACTACAAGACCCGCGCCGAGGTGAAGTTCGAGGGCGACACCCTGGTGAACCG
CATCGAGCTGAAGGGCATCGACTTCAAGGAGGACGGCAACATCCTGGGGCACAAGCTGGAGTACAACTAC
AACAGCCACAACGTCTATATCATGGCCGACAAGCAGAAGAACGGCATCAAGGTGAACTTCAAGATCCGCC
ACAACATCGAGGACGGCAGCGTGCAGCTCGCCGACCACTACCAGCAGAACACCCCCATCGGCGACGGCCC
CGTGCTGCTGCCCGACAACCACTACCTGAGCACCCAGTCCGCCCTGAGCAAAGACCCCAACGAGAAGCGC
GATCACATGGTCCTGCTGGAGTTCGTGACCGCCGCCGGGATCACTCTCGGCATGGACGAGCTGTACAAGT
CCGGACTCAGATCTCGAGCTATGGAAATCGGCTCCGCAGGACCCGCTGGGGCCCAGCCCCTACTCATGGT
GCCCAGAAGACCTGGCTATGGCGCCATGGGCAAACCCATTAAACTGCTGGCTAACTGTTTTCAAGTTGAA
ATCCCAAAGATTGATGTCTACCTCTATGAGGTAGATATTAAACCAGACAAGTGTCCTAGGAGAGTGAACA
GGGAGGTGGTTGACTCAATGGTTCAGCATTTTAAAGTAACTATATTTGGAGACCGTAGACCAGTTTATGA
TGGAAAAAGAAGTCTTTACACCGCCAATCCACTTCCTGTGGCAACTACAGGGGTAGATTTAGACGTTACT
TTACCTGGGGAAGGTGGAAAAGATCGACCTTTCAAGGTGTCAATCAAATTTGTCTCTCGGGTGAGTTGGC
ACCTACTGCATGAAGTACTGACAGGACGGACTTTGCCTGAGCCACTGGAATTAGACAAGCCAATCAGCAC
TAACCCTGTCCATGCCGTTGATGTGGTGCTACGACATCTGCCCTCCATGAAATACACACCTGTGGGGCGT
TCATTTTTCTCCGCTCCAGAAGGATATGACCACCCTCTGGGAGGGGGCAGGGAAGTGTGGTTTGGATTCC
ATCAGTCTGTTCGGCCTGCCATGTGGAAAATGATGCTTAATATCGATGTTTCTGCCACTGCCTTCTACAA
AGCACAACCTGTAATTCAGTTCATGTGTGAAGTTCTTGATATTCATAATATTGATGAGCAACCAAGACCT
CTGACTGATTCTCATCGGGTAAAATTCACCAAAGAGATAAAAGGTTTGAAGGTTGAAGTGACTCATTGTG
GAACAATGAGACGGAAATACCGTGTTTGTAATGTAACAAGGAGGCCTGCCAGTCATCAAACCTTTCCTTT
ACAGTTAGAAAACGGCCAAACTGTGGAGAGAACAGTAGCGCAGTATTTCAGAGAAAAGTATACTCTTCAG
CTGAAGTACCCGCACCTTCCCTGTCTGCAAGTCGGGCAGGAACAGAAACACACCTACCTGCCACTAGAAG
TCTGTAATATTGTGGCAGGGCAACGATGTATCAAGAAGCTAACAGACAATCAGACTTCCACTATGATCAA
GGCAACAGCAAGATCTGCACCAGATAGACAAGAGGAAATTAGCAGATTGGTAAGAAGTGCAAATTATGAA
ACAGATCCATTTGTTCAGGAGTTTCAATTTAAAGTTCGGGATGAAATGGCTCATGTAACTGGACGCGTAC
TTCCAGCACCTATGCTCCAGTATGGAGGACGGAATCGGACAGTAGCAACACCGAGCCATGGAGTATGGGA
CATGCGAGGGAAACAATTCCACACAGGAGTTGAAATCAAAATGTGGGCTATCGCTTGTTTTGCCACACAG
AGGCAGTGCAGAGAAGAAATATTGAAGGGTTTCACAGACCAGCTGCGTAAGATTTCTAAGGATGCAGGGA
TGCCCATCCAGGGCCAGCCATGCTTCTGCAAATATGCACAGGGGGCAGACAGCGTAGAGCCCATGTTCCG
GCATCTCAAGAACACATATTCTGGCCTACAGCTTATTATCGTCATCCTGCCGGGGAAGACACCAGTGTAT
GCGGAAGTGAAACGTGTAGGAGACACACTTTTGGGTATGGCTACACAATGTGTTCAAGTCAAGAATGTAA
TAAAAACATCTCCTCAAACTCTGTCAAACTTGTGCCTAAAGATAAATGTTAAACTCGGAGGGATCAATAA
TATTCTTGTACCTCATCAAAGACCTTCTGTGTTCCAGCAACCAGTGATCTTTTTGGGAGCCGATGTCACT
CATCCACCTGCTGGTGATGGAAAGAAGCCTTCTATTGCTGCTGTTGTAGGTAGTATGGATGCACACCCAA
GCAGATACTGTGCCACAGTAAGAGTTCAGAGACCCCGACAGGAGATCATCCAGGACTTGGCCTCCATGGT
CCGGGAACTTCTTATTCAATTTTATAAGTCAACTCGGTTCAAGCCTACTCGTATCATCTTTTATCGGGAT
GGTGTTTCAGAGGGGCAGTTTAGGCAGGTATTATATTATGAACTACTAGCAATTCGAGAAGCCTGCATCA
GTTTGGAGAAAGACTATCAACCTGGAATAACCTACATTGTAGTTCAGAAGAGACATCACACTCGATTATT
TTGTGCTGATAGGACAGAAAGGGTTGGAAGAAGTGGCAATATCCCAGCTGGAACAACAGTTGATACAGAC
ATTACACACCCATATGAGTTCGATTTTTACCTCTGTAGCCATGCTGGAATACAGGGTACCAGTCGTCCTT
CACACTATCATGTTTTATGGGATGATAACTGCTTTACTGCAGATGAACTTCAGCTGCTAACTTACCAGCT
CTGCCACACTTACGTACGCTGTACACGATCTGTTTCTATACCTGCACCAGCGTATTATGCTCACCTGGTA
GCATTTAGAGCCAGATATCATCTTGTGGACAAAGAACATGACAGTGCTGAAGGAAGTCACGTTTCAGGAC
AAAGCAATGGGCGAGATCCACAAGCTCTTGCCAAGGCTGTACAGATTCACCAAGATACCTTACGCACAAT
GTACTTCGCTTAAGGATCCACCGGATCTAGATAACTGATCATAATCAGCCATACCACATTTGTAGAGGTT
TTACTTGCTTTAAAAAACCTCCCACACCTCCCCCTGAACCTGAAACATAAAATGAATGCAATTGTTGTTG
TTAACTTGTTTATTGCAGCTTATAATGGTTACAAATAAAGCAATAGCATCACAAATTTCACAAATAAAGC
ATTTTTTTCACTGCATTCTAGTTGTGGTTTGTCCAAACTCATCAATGTATCTTAACGCGTAAATTGTAAG
CGTTAATATTTTGTTAAAATTCGCGTTAAATTTTTGTTAAATCAGCTCATTTTTTAACCAATAGGCCGAA
ATCGGCAAAATCCCTTATAAATCAAAAGAATAGACCGAGATAGGGT
[37 nt withheld, positions 4317-4353]
AAAGAACGTGGACTCCAACGTCAAAGG
[49 nt withheld, positions 4381-4429]
T
[91 nt withheld, positions 4431-4521]
G
[124 nt withheld, positions 4523-4646]
CAGGTGGCACTTTTCGGGGAAATGTGCGCGGAACCCCTATTTGTTTATTTTTCTAAATACATTCAAATAT
GTATCCGCTCATGAGACAATAACCCTGATAAATGCTTCAATAATATTGAAAAAGGAAGAGTCCTGAGGCG
GAAAGAACCAGCTGTGGAATGTGTGTCAGTTAGGGTGTGGAAAGTCCCCAGGCTCCCCAGCAGGCAGAAG
TATGCAAAGCATGCATCTCAATTAGTCAGCAACCAGGTGTGGAAAGTCCCCAGGCTCCCCAGCAGGCAGA
AGTATGCAAAGCATGCATCTCAATTAGTCAGCAACCATAGTCCCGCCCCTAACTCCGCCCATCCCGCCCC
TAACTCCGCCCAGTTCCGCCCATTCTCCGCCCCATGGCTGACTAATTTTTTTTATTTATGCAGAGGCCGA
GGCCGCCTCGGCCTCTGAGCTATTCCAGAAGTAGTGAGGAGGCTTTTTTGGAGGCCTAGGCTTTTGCAAA
GATCGATCAAGAGACAGGATGAGGATCGTTTCGCATGATTGAACAAGATGGATTGCACGCAGGTTCTCCG
GCCGCTTGGGTGGAGAGGCTATTCGGCTATGACTGGGCACAACAGACAATCGGCTGCTCTGATGCCGCCG
TGTTCCGGCTGTCAGCGCAGGGGCGCCCGGTTCTTTTTGTCAAGACCGACCTGTCCGGTGCCCTGAATGA
ACTGCAAGACGAGGCAGCGCGGCTATCGTGGCTGGCCACGACGGGCGTTCCTTGCGCAGCTGTGCTCGAC
GTTGTCACTGAAGCGGGAAGGGACTGGCTGCTATTGGGCGAAGTGCCGGGGCAGGATCTCCTGTCATCTC
ACCTTGCTCCTGCCGAGAAAGTATCCATCATGGCTGATGCAATGCGGCGGCTGCATACGCTTGATCCGGC
TACCTGCCCATTCGACCACCAAGCGAAACATCGCATCGAGCGAGCACGTACTCGGATGGAAGCCGGTCTT
GTCGATCAGGATGATCTGGACGAAGAGCATCAGGGGCTCGCGCCAGCCGAACTGTTCGCCAGGCTCAAGG
CGAGCATGCCCGACGGCGAGGATCTCGTCGTGACCCATGGCGATGCCTGCTTGCCGAATATCATGGTGGA
AAATGGCCGCTTTTCTGGATTCATCGACTGTGGCCGGCTGGGTGTGGCGGACCGCTATCAGGACATAGCG
TTGGCTACCCGTGATATTGCTGAAGAGCTTGGCGGCGAATGGGCTGACCGCTTCCTCGTGCTTTACGGTA
TCGCCGCTCCCGATTCGCAGCGCATCGCCTTCTATCGCCTTCTTGACGAGTTCTTCTGAGCGGGACTCTG
GGGTTCGAAATGACCGACCAAGCGACGCCCAACCTGCCATCACGAGATTTCGATTCCACCGCCGCCTTCT
ATGAAAGGTTGGGCTTCGGAATCGTTTTCCGGGACGCCGGCTGGATGATCCTCCAGCGCGGGGATCTCAT
GCTGGAGTTCTTCGCCCACCCTAGGGGGAGGCTAACTGAAACACGGAAGGAGACAATACCGGAAGGAACC
CGCGCTATGACGGCAATAAAAAGACAGAATAAAACGCACGGTGTTGGGTCGTTTGTTCATAAACGCGGGG
TTCGGTCCCAGGGCTGGCACTCTGTCGATACCCCACCGAGACCCCATTGGGGCCAATACGCCCGCGTTTC
TTCCTTTTCCCCACCCCACCCCCCAAGTTCGGGTGAAGGCCCAGGGCTCGCAGCCAACGTCGGGGCGGCA
GGCCCTGCCATAGCCTCAGGTTACTCATATATACTTTAGATTGATTTAAAACTTCATTTTTAATTTAAAA
GGATCTAGGTGAAGATCCTTTTTGATAATCTCATGACCAAAATCCCTTAACGTGAGTTTTCGTTCCACTG
AGCGTCAGACCCCGTAGAAAAGATCAAAGGATCTTCTTGAGATCCTTTTTTTCTGCGCGTAATCTGCTGC
TTGCAAACAAAAAAACCACCGCTACCAGCGGTGGTTTGTTTGCCGGATCAAGAGCTACCAACTCTTTTTC
CGAAGGTAACTGGCTTCAGCAGAGCGCAGATACCAAATACTGTTCTTCTAGTGTAGCCGTAGTTAGGCCA
CCACTTCAAGAACTCTGTAGCACCGCCTACATACCTCGCTCTGCTAATCCTGTTACCAGTGGCTGCTGCC
AGTGGCGATAAGTCGTGTCTTACCGGGTTGGACTCAAGACGATAGTTACCGGATAAGGCGCAGCGGTCGG
GCTGAACGGGGGGTTCGTGCACACAGCCCAGCTTGGAGCGAACGACCTACACCGAACTGAGATACCTACA
GCGTGAGCTATGAGAAAGCGCCACGCTTCCCGAAGGGAGAAAGGCGGACAGGTATCCGGTAAGCGGCAGG
GTCGGAACAGGAGAGCGCACGAGGGAGCTTCCAGGGGGAAACGCCTGGTATCTTTATAGTCCTGTCGGGT
TTCGCCACCTCTGACTTGAGCGTCGATTTTTGTGATGCTCGTCAGGGGGGCGGAGCCTATGGAAAAACGC
CAGCAACGCGGCCTTTTTACGGTTCCTGGCCTTTTGCTGGCCTTTTGCTCACATGTTCTTTCCTGCGTTA
TCCCCTGATTCTGTGGATAACCGTATTACCGCCATGCATTAGTTATTAATAGTAATCAATTACGGGGTCA
TTAGTTCATAGCCCATATATG
Features (pLannotate 1.2.2; 18 found; start..end, strand, type, name):
      9..312     +  enhancer       CMV enhancer: human cytomegalovirus immediate early enhancer
    313..516     +  promoter       CMV promoter: human cytomegalovirus (CMV) immediate early promoter
    512..545     +  LTR            5' LTR (truncated) (fragment): truncated 5' long terminal repeat (LTR) from HIV-1
    561..579     +  promoter       T7 promoter: promoter for bacteriophage T7 RNA polymerase
    613..1329    +  CDS            EGFP: EGFP is a basic (constitutively fluorescent) green fluorescent protein published in 1996, derived from Aequorea victoria. It is reported to be a rapidly-maturing weak dimer with moderate acid sensitivity.
   1330..1350    +  misc_feature   MCS (fragment): multiple cloning site
   1351..3930    +  CDS            AGO3: AGO3_HUMAN - Also known as EIF2C3. Experimental evidence at protein level: Swiss-Prot protein existence level 1. Required for RNA-mediated gene silencing (RNAi). Binds to short RNAs such as microRNAs (miRNAs) and represses the translation of mRNAs which are complementary to them. Proposed to be involved in stabilization of small RNA derivates (siRNA) derived from processed RNA polymerase III-transcribed Alu repeats containing a DR2 retinoic acid response element (RARE) in stem cells and in the subsequent siRNA- dependent degradation of a subset of RNA polymerase II-transcribed coding mRNAs by
   3956..4040    +  CDS            large T antigen (fragment): large T antigen from SV40 (simian virus 40)
   4063..4184    +  polyA_signal   SV40 poly(A) signal: SV40 polyadenylation signal
   4218..4646    -  rep_origin     f1 ori (sequence partly withheld): f1 bacteriophage origin of replication; arrow indicates direction of (+) strand synthesis
   4673..4777    +  promoter       AmpR promoter: bla
   4779..5136    +  promoter       SV40 promoter: SV40 enhancer and early promoter
   5171..5965    +  CDS            NeoR/KanR: aminoglycoside phosphotransferase from Tn5; aph(3')-II (or nptII); confers resistance to neomycin, kanamycin, and G418 (Geneticin®)
   5986..6138    +  CDS            ble (fragment): BLE_KLEPN - Experimental evidence at protein level: Swiss-Prot protein existence level 1. Binding protein with a strong affinity to the bleomycin family of antibiotics. Binds to CL990; an antimitotic-antibiotic compound. From Klebsiella pneumoniae.
   6197..6244    +  polyA_signal   HSV TK poly(A) signal: herpes simplex virus thymidine kinase polyadenylation signal (Cole and Stacy, 1985)
   6335..6351    -  polyA_signal   bGH poly(A) signal (fragment): bovine growth hormone polyadenylation signal
   6573..7161    +  rep_origin     ori: high-copy-number ColE1/pMB1/pBR322/pUC origin of replication
   7276..7327    +  enhancer       CMV enhancer (fragment): human cytomegalovirus immediate early enhancer
