[The description below was written by a language model from this plasmid's Addgene catalogue record and pLannotate feature annotations shown in this document.]
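Description:
pT7-EGFP-C1-HsAGO3_F is a 7.3 kb mammalian expression plasmid encoding human Argonaute 3 (AGO3, also called EIF2C3) fused to the C-terminus of EGFP. The catalogue lists the backbone as unknown, but the name and the annotated layout are consistent with an EGFP-C1-type vector carrying an added T7 promoter. The CMV immediate early enhancer and promoter drive transcription in mammalian cells. A bacteriophage T7 promoter lies between the CMV promoter and the EGFP start, which would also permit transcription by T7 RNA polymerase, for example in vitro. The EGFP coding sequence runs directly through a short remnant of the multiple cloning site into the AGO3 open reading frame, and the transcript ends at an SV40 polyadenylation signal. The record notes a T25A mutation in the insert, with the ORF derived from the NCBI reference mRNA; it does not say whether this change was intentional or what effect it has.

Propagation in bacteria relies on a high-copy ColE1/pUC origin and kanamycin selection. An f1 origin is also present. The Tn5 NeoR/KanR gene sits behind tandem bacterial (bla) and SV40 early promoters and is followed by an HSV TK poly(A) signal, so the same cassette gives kanamycin resistance in E. coli and G418 resistance in mammalian cells. Several short annotated fragments (HIV-1 LTR, SV40 large T antigen, ble, bGH poly(A)) are probably partial sequence matches within backbone regions rather than functional elements.

AGO3 binds small RNAs and takes part in RNA-mediated gene silencing. The construct allows a fluorescently tagged form to be expressed in mammalian cells for localisation, interaction or silencing studies. It comes from a collection associated with work on TNRC6 proteins and Argonaute-dependent silencing.
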