Addgene plasmid #146316: pT7-EGFP-C1-HsAGO3_F
Purpose: Mammalian Expression of HsAGO3
Depositing lab: Elisa Izaurralde. Publication: The C-terminal domains of human TNRC6A, TNRC6B, and TNRC6C silence bound transcripts independently of Argonaute proteins. Lazzaretti D, Tournier I, Izaurralde E. RNA. 2009 Jun . 15(6):1059-66. 10.1261/rna.1606309 PubMed 19383768.
Backbone
  Vector backbone: Unknown
  Vector type: Mammalian Expression
Growth in bacteria
  Bacterial resistance: Kanamycin, 50 μg/mL
  Growth temperature: 37°C
  Growth strain: DH5alpha
  Copy number: High Copy
Gene/Insert
  Gene/Insert name: HsAGO3
  Species: H. sapiens (human)
  Mutation: T25A
  Entrez Gene: AGO3 (a.k.a. EIF2C3)
  Cloning method: Unknown
Terms and licenses: Academic/Nonprofit Terms; Industry Terms: Not Available to Industry
Depositor comments: ORF extracted from NCBI: NM_024852.3 Plasmids from this collection were made available to the research community and donated after the lab closed. Please note that the sequence provided by the depositing laboratory may be theoretical/predicted or based on Sanger sequencing results. There may be discrepancies between sequencing results obtained by Addgene and the depositor sequence. If an Addgene verified sequence is not available, please contact before placing your order to request that our lab fully sequence the plasmid.
How to cite: pT7-EGFP-C1-HsAGO3_F was a gift from Elisa Izaurralde (Addgene plasmid # 146316 ; http://n2t.net/addgene:146316 ; RRID:Addgene_146316)
